Addgene plasmid #218519: pUCIDT-AMP-Fp16SrRNA
Purpose: pUCIDT-AMP containing 16S rRNA gene of F. prausnitzii for absolute concentration quantification
Depositing lab: Ami Bhatt. Depositing organization: Stanford University. Publication: Quantifying bias introduced by sample collection in relative and absolute microbiome measurements. Maghini DG, Dvorak M, Dahlen A, Roos M, Kuersten S, Bhatt AS. Nat Biotechnol. 2024 Feb;42(2):328-338. doi: 10.1038/s41587-023-01754-3. Epub 2023 Apr 27. PubMed 37106038.
Backbone
  Vector backbone: pUCIDT-AMP
  Backbone manufacturer: IDT
  Total vector size (bp): 3214
  Vector type: Synthetic Biology
Growth in bacteria
  Bacterial resistance: Ampicillin, 100 μg/mL
  Growth temperature: 37°C
  Growth strain: DH5alpha
  Copy number: Unknown
Gene/Insert
  Gene/Insert name: 16S rRNA
  Species: Faecalibacterium prausnitzii
  Insert size (bp): 462
Terms and licenses: Academic/Nonprofit Terms; Industry Terms: Not Available to Industry
How to cite: pUCIDT-AMP-Fp16SrRNA was a gift from Ami Bhatt (Addgene plasmid # 218519 ; http://n2t.net/addgene:218519 ; RRID:Addgene_218519)
