[The description below was written by a language model from this plasmid's Addgene catalogue record and pLannotate feature annotations shown in this document.]
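Description:
pUCIDT-AMP-Fp16SrRNA is a small (3,214 bp) bacterial cloning plasmid built on the commercial pUCIDT-AMP backbone, the type of vector in which synthesized gene fragments are delivered. It carries a 462 bp segment of the 16S ribosomal RNA gene from the gut anaerobe Faecalibacterium prausnitzii. The plasmid replicates in E. coli from a high-copy ColE1/pUC-type origin and is selected with ampicillin through the β-lactamase gene (AmpR) driven by its own bla promoter; the catalogue entry itself lists copy number as unknown.

The feature table shows the insert sitting within the pUC lac region, flanked on one side by a lacZα fragment and on the other by the lac operator, lac promoter and CAP binding site, with small remnants of lacI, rop and the pBR322 bom region left over from the backbone lineage. The automated annotation labels the roughly 440 bp insert region as a fragment of eukaryotic small subunit rRNA. This is best read as a family-level match to conserved small-subunit rRNA sequence, since the catalogue record identifies it as bacterial 16S from F. prausnitzii. The insert is a partial gene fragment and the record gives no indication that it is meant to be expressed.

The stated purpose is absolute concentration quantification. A plasmid with a defined copy of a target amplicon typically serves as a template of known concentration for building standard curves in quantitative PCR assays, allowing 16S copy numbers in samples to be converted into absolute values. The associated work concerns bias in relative and absolute microbiome measurements, consistent with use as a quantification standard.
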