Features (pLannotate 1.2.2; 11 found; start..end, strand, type, name):
    137..236     +  misc_feature   bom (fragment): basis of mobility region from pBR322
    242..396     -  CDS            lacZα (fragment): LacZα fragment of β-galactosidase; lacZ fragment
    561..1002    +  ncRNA          SSU rRNA eukarya (fragment): Accession: RF01960 - Eukaryotic small subunit ribosomal RNA
   1017..1033    -  protein_bind   lac operator: The lac repressor binds to the lac operator to inhibit transcription in E. coli. This inhibition can be relieved by adding lactose or isopropyl-β-D-thiogalactopyranoside (IPTG). lac repressor encoded by lacI
   1041..1071    -  promoter       lac promoter: promoter for the E. coli lac operon
   1086..1107    -  protein_bind   CAP binding site: CAP binding activates transcription in the presence of cAMP. E. coli catabolite activator protein
   1120..1212    -  CDS            lacI (fragment): lac repressor; lacI; The lac repressor binds to the lac operator to inhibit transcription in E. coli. This inhibition can be relieved by adding lactose or isopropyl-β-D-thiogalactopyranoside (IPTG).
   1395..1983    -  rep_origin     ori: high-copy-number ColE1/pMB1/pBR322/pUC origin of replication
   2154..3014    -  CDS            AmpR: β-lactamase; bla; confers resistance to ampicillin, carbenicillin, and related antibiotics
   3015..3119    -  promoter       AmpR promoter: bla
   3214..35      +  CDS            rop (fragment) (across the origin): Rop protein, which maintains plasmids at low copy number; rop
>Addgene plasmid #218519 | pUCIDT-AMP-Fp16SrRNA | addgene full sequence | sequence record 431081 | Addgene NGS Result
TCGCGCGTTTCGGTGATGACGGTGAAAACCTCTGACACATGCAGCTCCCGGAGACGGTCACAGCTTGTCT
GTAAGCGGATGCCGGGAGCAGACAAGCCCGTCAGGGCGCGTCAGCGGGTGTTGGCGGGTGTCGGGGCTGG
CTTAACTATGCGGCATCAGAGCAGATTGTACTGAGAGTGCACCAAATGCGGTGTGAAATACCGCACAGAT
GCGTAAGGAGAAAATACCGCATCAGGCGCCATTCGCCATTCAGGCTGCGCAACTGTTGGGAAGGGCGATC
GGTGCGGGCCTCATCGCTATTACGCCAGCTGGCGAAAGGGGGATGTGCTGCAAGGCGATTAAGTTGGGTA
ACGCCAGGGTTTTCCCAGTCACGACGTTGTAAAACGACGGCCAGTGCAACGCGATGACGATGGATAGCGA
TTCATCGATGAGCTGACCCGATCGCCGCCGCCGGAGGGTTGCGTTTGAGACGGGCGACAGATGCCCAGAC
TCCTACGGGAGGCAGCAGTGGGGAATATTGCACAATGGGGGAAACCCTGATGCAGCGACGCCGCGTGGAG
GAAGAAGGTCTTCGGATTGTAAACTCCTGTTGTTGAGGAAGATAATGACGGTACTCAACAAGGAAGTGAC
GGCTAACTACGTGCCAGCAGCCGCGGTAAAACGTAGGTCACAAGCGTTGTCCGGAATTACTGGGTGTAAA
GGGAGCGCAGGCGGGAAGGCAAGTTGGAAGTGAAATCCATGGGCTCAACCCATGAACTGCTTTCAAAACT
GTTTTTCTTGAGTAGTGCAGAGGTAGGCGGAATTCCCGGTGTAGCGGTGGAATGCGTAGATATCGGGAGG
AACACCAGTGGCGAAGGCGGCCTACTGGGCACCAACTGACGCTGAGGCTCGAAAGTGTGGGTAGCAAACA
GGATTAGATACCCTGGTAGTCCACACTGTGGCCGATCAGTTCTGGACCAGCGAGCTGTGCTGCGACTCGT
GGCGTAATCATGGTCATAGCTGTTTCCTGTGTGAAATTGTTATCCGCTCACAATTCCACACAACATACGA
GCCGGAAGCATAAAGTGTAAAGCCTGGGGTGCCTAATGAGTGAGCTAACTCACATTAATTGCGTTGCGCT
CACTGCCCGCTTTCCAGTCGGGAAACCTGTCGTGCCAGCTGCATTAATGAATCGGCCAACGCGCGGGGAG
AGGCGGTTTGCGTATTGGGCGCTCTTCCGCTTCCTCGCTCACTGACTCGCTGCGCTCGGTCGTTCGGCTG
CGGCGAGCGGTATCAGCTCACTCAAAGGCGGTAATACGGTTATCCACAGAATCAGGGGATAACGCAGGAA
AGAACATGTGAGCAAAAGGCCAGCAAAAGGCCAGGAACCGTAAAAAGGCCGCGTTGCTGGCGTTTTTCCA
TAGGCTCCGCCCCCCTGACGAGCATCACAAAAATCGACGCTCAAGTCAGAGGTGGCGAAACCCGACAGGA
CTATAAAGATACCAGGCGTTTCCCCCTGGAAGCTCCCTCGTGCGCTCTCCTGTTCCGACCCTGTCGCTTA
CCGGATACCTGTCCGCCTTTCTCCCTTCGGGAAGCGTGGCGCTTTCTCATAGCTCACGCTGTAGGTATCT
CAGTTCGGTGTAGGTCGTTCGCTCCAAGCTGGGCTGTGTGCACGAACCCCCCGTTCAGCCCGACCGCTGC
GCCTTATCCGGTAACTATCGTCTTGAGTCCAACCCGGTAAGACACGACTTATCGCCACTGGCAGCAGCCA
CTGGTAACAGGATTAGCAGAGCGAGGTATGTAGGCGGTGCTACAGAGTTCTTGAAGTGGTGGCCTAACTA
CGGCTACACTAGAAGAACAGTATTTGGTATCTGCGCTCTGCTGAAGCCAGTTACCTTCGGAAAAAGAGTT
GGTAGCTCTTGATCCGGCAAACAAACCACCGCTGGTAGCGGTGGTTTTTTTGTTTGCAAGCAGCAGATTA
CGCGCAGAAAAAAAGGATCTCAAGAAGATCCTTTGATCTTTTCTACGGGGTCTGACGCTCAGTGGAACGA
AAACTCACGTTAAGGGATTTTGGTCATGAGATTATCAAAAAGGATCTTCACCTAGATCCTTTTAAATTAA
AAATGAAGTTTTAAATCAATCTAAAGTATATATGAGTAAACTTGGTCTGACAGTTACCAATGCTTAATCA
GTGAGGCACCTATCTCAGCGATCTGTCTATTTCGTTCATCCATAGTTGCCTGACTCCCCGTCGTGTAGAT
AACTACGATACGGGAGGGCTTACCATCTGGCCCCAGTGCTGCAATGATACCGCGAGACCCACGCTCACCG
GCTCCAGATTTATCAGCAATAAACCAGCCAGCCGGAAGGGCCGAGCGCAGAAGTGGTCCTGCAACTTTAT
CCGCCTCCATCCAGTCTATTAATTGTTGCCGGGAAGCTAGAGTAAGTAGTTCGCCAGTTAATAGTTTGCG
CAACGTTGTTGCCATTGCTACAGGCATCGTGGTGTCACGCTCGTCGTTTGGTATGGCTTCATTCAGCTCC
GGTTCCCAACGATCAAGGCGAGTTACATGATCCCCCATGTTGTGCAAAAAAGCGGTTAGCTCCTTCGGTC
CTCCGATCGTTGTCAGAAGTAAGTTGGCCGCAGTGTTATCACTCATGGTTATGGCAGCACTGCATAATTC
TCTTACTGTCATGCCATCCGTAAGATGCTTTTCTGTGACTGGTGAGTACTCAACCAAGTCATTCTGAGAA
TAGTGTATGCGGCGACCGAGTTGCTCTTGCCCGGCGTCAATACGGGATAATACCGCGCCACATAGCAGAA
CTTTAAAAGTGCTCATCATTGGAAAACGTTCTTCGGGGCGAAAACTCTCAAGGATCTTACCGCTGTTGAG
ATCCAGTTCGATGTAACCCACTCGTGCACCCAACTGATCTTCAGCATCTTTTACTTTCACCAGCGTTTCT
GGGTGAGCAAAAACAGGAAGGCAAAATGCCGCAAAAAAGGGAATAAGGGCGACACGGAAATGTTGAATAC
TCATACTCTACCTTTTTCAATATTATTGAAGCATTTATCAGGGTTATTGTCTCATGAGCGGATACATATT
TGAATGTATTTAGAAAAATAAACAAATAGGGGTTCCGCGCACATTTCCCCGAAAAGTGCCACCTGACGTC
TAAGAAACCATTATTATCATGACATTAACCTATAAAAATAGGCGTATCACGAGGCCCTTTCGTC
